Addgene plasmid #108395: pcDNA3-mPC1_4119-3HA
Purpose: Express cytoplasmic tail mouse PC1 from amino acid 4119 to 4293
Depositing lab: Gregory Germino. Depositing organization: National Institute of Diabetes & Digestive & Kidney Diseases (NIDDK). Publication: A cleavage product of Polycystin-1 is a mitochondrial matrix protein that affects mitochondria morphology and function when heterologously expressed. Lin CC, Kurashige M, Liu Y, Terabayashi T, Ishimoto Y, Wang T, Choudhary V, Hobbs R, Liu LK, Lee PH, Outeda P, Zhou F, Restifo NP, Watnick T, Kawano H, Horie S, Prinz W, Xu H, Menezes LF, Germino GG. Sci Rep. 2018 Feb 9;8(1):2743. doi: 10.1038/s41598-018-20856-6. PubMed 29426897.
Backbone
  Vector backbone: modified pcDNA3.1
  Backbone manufacturer: Invitrogen
  Vector type: Mammalian Expression
  Selectable markers: Neomycin (select with G418)
Growth in bacteria
  Bacterial resistance: Ampicillin, 100 μg/mL
  Growth temperature: 37°C
  Growth strain: DH5alpha
  Copy number: High Copy
Gene/Insert
  Gene/Insert name: Pkd1 (alt names: polycystin 1; PC1)
  Species: M. musculus (mouse)
  Insert size (bp): 633
  Entrez Gene: Pkd1 (a.k.a. PC1, mFLJ00285)
  Promoter: CMV
  Tag / fusion protein: 3HA (C terminal on insert)
  Cloning method: Restriction Enzyme; 5′ cloning site EcoRI (not destroyed); 3′ cloning site XhoI (not destroyed)
Terms and licenses: Academic/Nonprofit Terms; Industry Terms: Not Available to Industry
How to cite: pcDNA3-mPC1_4119-3HA was a gift from Gregory Germino (Addgene plasmid # 108395 ; http://n2t.net/addgene:108395 ; RRID:Addgene_108395)
