[The description below was written by a language model from this plasmid's Addgene catalogue record and pLannotate feature annotations shown in this document.]
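Description:
pcDNA3-mPC1_4119-3HA is a mammalian expression plasmid built on a modified pcDNA3.1 backbone, about 6.0 kb in the sequenced record. It is propagated in E. coli through a high-copy ColE1/pUC-type origin with ampicillin selection from the β-lactamase gene and its own promoter. An f1 origin is also present and would allow single-stranded DNA production. For selection in mammalian cells, an SV40 enhancer/early promoter drives the neomycin phosphotransferase gene, terminated by an SV40 polyadenylation signal, which permits G418 selection of stable transfectants. The annotation also picks up short fragments of ble, lacI, the lac promoter/operator region, a bom site and a truncated HIV-1 LTR. These appear to be backbone remnants or partial sequence matches rather than functional parts of the design.

The payload is a 633 bp insert encoding the cytoplasmic C-terminal tail of mouse polycystin-1 (Pkd1), from amino acid 4119 to 4293, cloned between EcoRI and XhoI sites that remain intact. Expression is driven by the human CMV immediate-early enhancer and promoter and terminated by the bovine growth hormone polyadenylation signal. The fragment carries a C-terminal triple HA epitope tag for detection by immunoblotting, immunofluorescence or immunoprecipitation, although the annotation tool matched only part of the 3xHA element. T7 and SP6 promoters flank the insert, as is usual for this backbone, and can serve for in vitro transcription or as sequencing primer sites.

The construct is intended for heterologous expression of this defined polycystin-1 tail fragment in mammalian cells. The associated publication examined a polycystin-1 cleavage product that localises to the mitochondrial matrix and affects mitochondrial morphology and function.
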