Features (pLannotate 1.2.2; 22 found; start..end, strand, type, name):
     28..80      -  misc_feature   bom (fragment): basis of mobility region from pBR322
    235..614     +  enhancer       CMV enhancer: human cytomegalovirus immediate early enhancer
    615..818     +  promoter       CMV promoter: human cytomegalovirus (CMV) immediate early promoter
    814..847     +  LTR            5' LTR (truncated) (fragment): truncated 5' long terminal repeat (LTR) from HIV-1
    863..881     +  promoter       T7 promoter: promoter for bacteriophage T7 RNA polymerase
    938..1471    +  CDS            Pkd1 (fragment): PKD1_MOUSE - Experimental evidence at protein level: Swiss-Prot protein existence level 1. Component of a heteromeric calcium-permeable ion channel formed by PKD1 and PKD2 that is activated by interaction between PKD1 and a Wnt family member, such as WNT3A and WNT9B. Both PKD1 and PKD2 are required for channel activity (By similarity). Involved in renal tubulogenesis (PubMed:24939912). Involved in fluid-flow mechanosensation by the primary cilium in renal epithelium (PubMed:12514735). Acts as a regulator of cilium length, together with PKD2 (PubMed:20096584). The dynamic control of cilium leng
   1487..1513    +  CDS            3xHA (fragment): three tandem HA epitope tags
   1592..1610    -  promoter       SP6 promoter: promoter for bacteriophage SP6 RNA polymerase
   1636..1860    +  polyA_signal   bGH poly(A) signal: bovine growth hormone polyadenylation signal
   1864..1885    +  promoter       SV40 promoter (fragment): SV40 enhancer and early promoter
   1906..2334    +  rep_origin     f1 ori (sequence partly withheld): f1 bacteriophage origin of replication; arrow indicates direction of (+) strand synthesis
   2348..2677    +  promoter       SV40 promoter: SV40 enhancer and early promoter
   2744..3535    +  CDS            neo: KKA2_KLEPN - Also known as kan, nptII. Experimental evidence at protein level: Swiss-Prot protein existence level 1. Resistance to kanamycin, neomycin, paromomycin, ribostamycin, butirosin and gentamicin B. From Klebsiella pneumoniae.
   3559..3717    +  CDS            ble (fragment): BLE_KLEPN - Experimental evidence at protein level: Swiss-Prot protein existence level 1. Binding protein with a strong affinity to the bleomycin family of antibiotics. Binds to CL990; an antimitotic-antibiotic compound. From Klebsiella pneumoniae.
   3712..3833    +  polyA_signal   SV40 poly(A) signal: SV40 polyadenylation signal
   3906..3922    -  protein_bind   lac operator: The lac repressor binds to the lac operator to inhibit transcription in E. coli. This inhibition can be relieved by adding lactose or isopropyl-β-D-thiogalactopyranoside (IPTG). lac repressor encoded by lacI
   3930..3960    -  promoter       lac promoter: promoter for the E. coli lac operon
   3975..3996    -  protein_bind   CAP binding site: CAP binding activates transcription in the presence of cAMP. E. coli catabolite activator protein
   4009..4101    -  CDS            lacI (fragment): lac repressor; lacI; The lac repressor binds to the lac operator to inhibit transcription in E. coli. This inhibition can be relieved by adding lactose or isopropyl-β-D-thiogalactopyranoside (IPTG).
   4284..4872    -  rep_origin     ori: high-copy-number ColE1/pMB1/pBR322/pUC origin of replication
   5043..5903    -  CDS            AmpR: β-lactamase; bla; confers resistance to ampicillin, carbenicillin, and related antibiotics
   5904..6008    -  promoter       AmpR promoter: bla
>Addgene plasmid #108395 | pcDNA3-mPC1_4119-3HA | addgene full sequence | sequence record 208086 | Addgene NGS Result
GACGGATCGGGAGATCTCCCGATCCCCTATGGTGCACTCTCAGTACAATCTGCTCTGATGCCGCATAGTT
AAGCCAGTATCTGCTCCCTGCTTGTGTGTTGGAGGTCGCTGAGTAGTGCGCGAGCAAAATTTAAGCTACA
ACAAGGCAAGGCTTGACCGACAATTGCATGAAGAATCTGCTTAGGGTTAGGCGTTTTGCGCTGCTTCGCG
ATGTACGGGCCAGATATACGCGTTGACATTGATTATTGACTAGTTATTAATAGTAATCAATTACGGGGTC
ATTAGTTCATAGCCCATATATGGAGTTCCGCGTTACATAACTTACGGTAAATGGCCCGCCTGGCTGACCG
CCCAACGACCCCCGCCCATTGACGTCAATAATGACGTATGTTCCCATAGTAACGCCAATAGGGACTTTCC
ATTGACGTCAATGGGTGGAGTATTTACGGTAAACTGCCCACTTGGCAGTACATCAAGTGTATCATATGCC
AAGTACGCCCCCTATTGACGTCAATGACGGTAAATGGCCCGCCTGGCATTATGCCCAGTACATGACCTTA
TGGGACTTTCCTACTTGGCAGTACATCTACGTATTAGTCATCGCTATTACCATGGTGATGCGGTTTTGGC
AGTACATCAATGGGCGTGGATAGCGGTTTGACTCACGGGGATTTCCAAGTCTCCACCCCATTGACGTCAA
TGGGAGTTTGTTTTGGCACCAAAATCAACGGGACTTTCCAAAATGTCGTAACAACTCCGCCCCATTGACG
CAAATGGGCGGTAGGCGTGTACGGTGGGAGGTCTATATAAGCAGAGCTCTCTGGCTAACTAGAGAACCCA
CTGCTTACTGGCTTATCGAAATTAATACGACTCACTATAGGGAGACCCAAGCTTGGTACCGAGCTCGGAT
CCACTAGTAACGGCCGCCAGTGTGCTGGAATTCACCATGGTGGAGCTTTTCCTGCGTAGGCTTCGGCTCT
GGATGGGCTTCAGCAAGGTCAAGGAGTTCCGCCACAAAGTCCGCTTTGAAGGAATGGATCCACTGCCTTC
CCGCTCATCCAGGGGCTCCAAGTCATCCCCAGTTGTGCTCCCACCTAGCTCAGGCTCAGAAGCTTCACAC
CCATCCACCTCGTCCAGCCAACCAGACGGGCCGAGCGCCAGCTTAAGCCGCTCGACGCTGAAGCTGGAAC
CAGAGCCCTCTCGCCTCCATGCTGTGTTTGAAAGTCTGCTTGTCCAGTTTGACCGACTCAACCAGGCCAC
AGAGGACGTCTACCAGCTGGAGCAACAACTCCAGAGCCTTCGAGGCCATGGGCACAATGGACCTCCTTCC
TCTCCCTCCCCTGGCTGCTTCCCAGGCTCTCAGCCAGCTTTGCCCAGCCGCCTTTCTCGGGCCAGTCAGG
GGCTGGATCAGACTGTAGGCCCCAACAGGGTGTCCCTGTGGCCTAATAACAAGGTCCACCCCAGCAGCAC
TCTCGAGATCGATATGTACCCATACGATGTTCCAGATTACGCTGGCTATCCCTATGACGTCCCGGACTAT
GCAGGATATCCATATGACGTTCCAGATTACGCTTAATCTAGAGGGCCCTATTCTATAGTGTCACCTAAAT
GCTAGAGCTCGCTGATCAGCCTCGACTGTGCCTTCTAGTTGCCAGCCATCTGTTGTTTGCCCCTCCCCCG
TGCCTTCCTTGACCCTGGAAGGTGCCACTCCCACTGTCCTTTCCTAATAAAATGAGGAAATTGCATCGCA
TTGTCTGAGTAGGTGTCATTCTATTCTGGGGGGTGGGGTGGGGCAGGACAGCAAGGGGGAGGATTGGGAA
GACAATAGCAGGCATGCTGGGGATGCGGTGGGCTCTATGGCTTCTGAGGCGGAAAGAACCAGCTGGGGCT
CTAGGGGGTATCCCC
[124 nt withheld, positions 1906-2029]
C
[91 nt withheld, positions 2031-2121]
A
[49 nt withheld, positions 2123-2171]
CCTTTGACGTTGGAGTCCACGTTCTTT
[37 nt withheld, positions 2199-2235]
ACCCTATCTCGGTCTATTCTTTTGATTTATAAGGGATTTTGCCGATTTCGGCCTATTGGTTAAAAAATGA
GCTGATTTAACAAAAATTTAACGCGAATTAATTCTGTGGAATGTGTGTCAGTTAGGGTGTGGAAAGTCCC
CAGGCTCCCCAGCAGGCAGAAGTATGCAAAGCATGCATCTCAATTAGTCAGCAACCAGGTGTGGAAAGTC
CCCAGGCTCCCCAGCAGGCAGAAGTATGCAAAGCATGCATCTCAATTAGTCAGCAACCATAGTCCCGCCC
CTAACTCCGCCCATCCCGCCCCTAACTCCGCCCAGTTCCGCCCATTCTCCGCCCCATGGCTGACTAATTT
TTTTTATTTATGCAGAGGCCGAGGCCGCCTCTGCCTCTGAGCTATTCCAGAAGTAGTGAGGAGGCTTTTT
TGGAGGCCTAGGCTTTTGCAAAAAGCTCCCGGGAGCTTGTATATCCATTTTCGGATCTGATCAAGAGACA
GGATGAGGATCGTTTCGCATGATTGAACAAGATGGATTGCACGCAGGTTCTCCGGCCGCTTGGGTGGAGA
GGCTATTCGGCTATGACTGGGCACAACAGACAATCGGCTGCTCTGATGCCGCCGTGTTCCGGCTGTCAGC
GCAGGGGCGCCCGGTTCTTTTTGTCAAGACCGACCTGTCCGGTGCCCTGAATGAACTGCAGGACGAGGCA
GCGCGGCTATCGTGGCTGGCCACGACGGGCGTTCCTTGCGCAGCTGTGCTCGACGTTGTCACTGAAGCGG
GAAGGGACTGGCTGCTATTGGGCGAAGTGCCGGGGCAGGATCTCCTGTCATCTCACCTTGCTCCTGCCGA
GAAAGTATCCATCATGGCTGATGCAATGCGGCGGCTGCATACGCTTGATCCGGCTACCTGCCCATTCGAC
CACCAAGCGAAACATCGCATCGAGCGAGCACGTACTCGGATGGAAGCCGGTCTTGTCGATCAGGATGATC
TGGACGAAGAGCATCAGGGGCTCGCGCCAGCCGAACTGTTCGCCAGGCTCAAGGCGCGCATGCCCGACGG
CGAGGATCTCGTCGTGACCCATGGCGATGCCTGCTTGCCGAATATCATGGTGGAAAATGGCCGCTTTTCT
GGATTCATCGACTGTGGCCGGCTGGGTGTGGCGGACCGCTATCAGGACATAGCGTTGGCTACCCGTGATA
TTGCTGAAGAGCTTGGCGGCGAATGGGCTGACCGCTTCCTCGTGCTTTACGGTATCGCCGCTCCCGATTC
GCAGCGCATCGCCTTCTATCGCCTTCTTGACGAGTTCTTCTGAGCGGGACTCTGGGGTTCGAAATGACCG
ACCAAGCGACGCCCAACCTGCCATCACGAGATTTCGATTCCACCGCCGCCTTCTATGAAAGGTTGGGCTT
CGGAATCGTTTTCCGGGACGCCGGCTGGATGATCCTCCAGCGCGGGGATCTCATGCTGGAGTTCTTCGCC
CACCCCAACTTGTTTATTGCAGCTTATAATGGTTACAAATAAAGCAATAGCATCACAAATTTCACAAATA
AAGCATTTTTTTCACTGCATTCTAGTTGTGGTTTGTCCAAACTCATCAATGTATCTTATCATGTCTGTAT
ACCGTCGACCTCTAGCTAGAGCTTGGCGTAATCATGGTCATAGCTGTTTCCTGTGTGAAATTGTTATCCG
CTCACAATTCCACACAACATACGAGCCGGAAGCATAAAGTGTAAAGCCTGGGGTGCCTAATGAGTGAGCT
AACTCACATTAATTGCGTTGCGCTCACTGCCCGCTTTCCAGTCGGGAAACCTGTCGTGCCAGCTGCATTA
ATGAATCGGCCAACGCGCGGGGAGAGGCGGTTTGCGTATTGGGCGCTCTTCCGCTTCCTCGCTCACTGAC
TCGCTGCGCTCGGTCGTTCGGCTGCGGCGAGCGGTATCAGCTCACTCAAAGGCGGTAATACGGTTATCCA
CAGAATCAGGGGATAACGCAGGAAAGAACATGTGAGCAAAAGGCCAGCAAAAGGCCAGGAACCGTAAAAA
GGCCGCGTTGCTGGCGTTTTTCCATAGGCTCCGCCCCCCTGACGAGCATCACAAAAATCGACGCTCAAGT
CAGAGGTGGCGAAACCCGACAGGACTATAAAGATACCAGGCGTTTCCCCCTGGAAGCTCCCTCGTGCGCT
CTCCTGTTCCGACCCTGCCGCTTACCGGATACCTGTCCGCCTTTCTCCCTTCGGGAAGCGTGGCGCTTTC
TCATAGCTCACGCTGTAGGTATCTCAGTTCGGTGTAGGTCGTTCGCTCCAAGCTGGGCTGTGTGCACGAA
CCCCCCGTTCAGCCCGACCGCTGCGCCTTATCCGGTAACTATCGTCTTGAGTCCAACCCGGTAAGACACG
ACTTATCGCCACTGGCAGCAGCCACTGGTAACAGGATTAGCAGAGCGAGGTATGTAGGCGGTGCTACAGA
GTTCTTGAAGTGGTGGCCTAACTACGGCTACACTAGAAGAACAGTATTTGGTATCTGCGCTCTGCTGAAG
CCAGTTACCTTCGGAAAAAGAGTTGGTAGCTCTTGATCCGGCAAACAAACCACCGCTGGTAGCGGTGGTT
TTTTTGTTTGCAAGCAGCAGATTACGCGCAGAAAAAAAGGATCTCAAGAAGATCCTTTGATCTTTTCTAC
GGGGTCTGACGCTCAGTGGAACGAAAACTCACGTTAAGGGATTTTGGTCATGAGATTATCAAAAAGGATC
TTCACCTAGATCCTTTTAAATTAAAAATGAAGTTTTAAATCAATCTAAAGTATATATGAGTAAACTTGGT
CTGACAGTTACCAATGCTTAATCAGTGAGGCACCTATCTCAGCGATCTGTCTATTTCGTTCATCCATAGT
TGCCTGACTCCCCGTCGTGTAGATAACTACGATACGGGAGGGCTTACCATCTGGCCCCAGTGCTGCAATG
ATACCGCGAGACCCACGCTCACCGGCTCCAGATTTATCAGCAATAAACCAGCCAGCCGGAAGGGCCGAGC
GCAGAAGTGGTCCTGCAACTTTATCCGCCTCCATCCAGTCTATTAATTGTTGCCGGGAAGCTAGAGTAAG
TAGTTCGCCAGTTAATAGTTTGCGCAACGTTGTTGCCATTGCTACAGGCATCGTGGTGTCACGCTCGTCG
TTTGGTATGGCTTCATTCAGCTCCGGTTCCCAACGATCAAGGCGAGTTACATGATCCCCCATGTTGTGCA
AAAAAGCGGTTAGCTCCTTCGGTCCTCCGATCGTTGTCAGAAGTAAGTTGGCCGCAGTGTTATCACTCAT
GGTTATGGCAGCACTGCATAATTCTCTTACTGTCATGCCATCCGTAAGATGCTTTTCTGTGACTGGTGAG
TACTCAACCAAGTCATTCTGAGAATAGTGTATGCGGCGACCGAGTTGCTCTTGCCCGGCGTCAATACGGG
ATAATACCGCGCCACATAGCAGAACTTTAAAAGTGCTCATCATTGGAAAACGTTCTTCGGGGCGAAAACT
CTCAAGGATCTTACCGCTGTTGAGATCCAGTTCGATGTAACCCACTCGTGCACCCAACTGATCTTCAGCA
TCTTTTACTTTCACCAGCGTTTCTGGGTGAGCAAAAACAGGAAGGCAAAATGCCGCAAAAAAGGGAATAA
GGGCGACACGGAAATGTTGAATACTCATACTCTTCCTTTTTCAATATTATTGAAGCATTTATCAGGGTTA
TTGTCTCATGAGCGGATACATATTTGAATGTATTTAGAAAAATAAACAAATAGGGGTTCCGCGCACATTT
CCCCGAAAAGTGCCACCTGACGTC
